Addgene plasmid #67096: pCellFree_G03 GTF2A1L
Purpose: Standard for cell-free expression benchmarking.
Depositing lab: Kirill Alexandrov. Depositing organization: University of Queensland. Publication: Performance benchmarking of four cell-free protein expression systems. Gagoski D, Polinkovsky ME, Mureev S, Kunert A, Johnston W, Gambin Y, Alexandrov K. Biotechnol Bioeng. 2015 Aug 24. doi: 10.1002/bit.25814. PubMed 26301602.
Backbone
  Vector backbone: pCellFree_G03
  Vector type: Cell-free expression
Growth in bacteria
  Bacterial resistance: Ampicillin, 100 μg/mL
  Growth temperature: 37°C
  Growth strain: DH5alpha
  Copy number: High Copy
Gene/Insert
  Gene/Insert name: GTF2A1L (alt name: General transcription factor II A, 1-like factor)
  Species: H. sapiens (human)
  Entrez Gene: GTF2A1L (a.k.a. ALF)
  Promoter: T7
  Tag / fusion protein: His (N terminal on backbone); EGFP (N terminal on backbone)
  Cloning method: Gateway Cloning
  Sequencing primers: 5′ EGFP-C; 3′ T7 terminal
Terms and licenses: Academic/Nonprofit Terms; Industry Terms: Not Available to Industry
How to cite: pCellFree_G03 GTF2A1L was a gift from Kirill Alexandrov (Addgene plasmid # 67096 ; http://n2t.net/addgene:67096 ; RRID:Addgene_67096)
