[The description below was written by a language model from this plasmid's Addgene catalogue record.]
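Description:
pCellFree_G03 GTF2A1L is a cell-free expression plasmid built on the pCellFree_G03 backbone, designed to serve as a template for in vitro transcription and translation rather than for expression in living cells. It is propagated in E. coli as a high-copy plasmid under ampicillin selection. The record does not name the origin of replication, and no feature table is available, so the finer details of the backbone, such as any translation-enhancing leader sequences upstream of the open reading frame, are not stated.

The insert is human GTF2A1L (general transcription factor IIA, 1-like factor, also known as ALF), introduced by Gateway recombination cloning. Transcription is driven by a T7 promoter, so T7 RNA polymerase produces the mRNA that the translation machinery of a lysate then uses. The listing of a T7 terminator sequencing primer suggests a T7 terminator lies downstream of the insert. The backbone supplies two N-terminal fusion partners, a His tag and EGFP, so the protein is made as a His-EGFP-GTF2A1L fusion. The His tag allows affinity capture or detection, while EGFP provides a fluorescent readout that can be used to follow the yield and integrity of the translated product without purification.

The stated purpose is to act as a standard for cell-free expression benchmarking. The construct belongs to work comparing the performance of four cell-free protein expression systems, in which defined test proteins such as this one are expressed from a common vector format so that different systems can be compared directly.
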