>Addgene plasmid #67096 | pCellFree_G03 GTF2A1L | addgene partial sequence | sequence record 119691 | T7term 5'-GCTAGTTATTGCTCAGCGG-3'
GGTACCACGCGTACCCAACACACGGACACATGCACGAACACGCCATGCAGAGAGATCATACATCATCTAT
AGAGAAGTACACGTAAAAGTAAGACTCGCTCGTCTGCCAGCTACAACCGAGAAGGCGACGTGAAAGGAAC
AAGAAAGGAGGAGGAGGGCGGCCGCTTACACCACTTTGTACAAGAAAGTTGGGTACCACTCTGCATCACC
AATGGCTTTTGCAAATACATAGTCTCTCCCTCCAAAACACATAACACCATCTTTCAAATAGAATTTCCAT
TTGTTCTTGCTTCGATGAATCTTATCATACTGACAGACAATAACATTATCCGTGTCAAACAGGTCTGGCA
CATCCTGTTCACTAACATCATCTCCAGAATTTAAAGGGTCCTCTTCTACAATGTTTACTTGAGGGTCTTC
ATTATCACTACTGTTTGTGGCTGAATCCTCATTTGAAATACTGTCAGCTTCTTCTTCAGGTACCTTCAGA
TCTCCCCCGTCAATATTCCCTAGAAATTCATTCTCATCTGCATCTCTTGTACTTCCTATTTCTTCATTGG
AAGATGTATCACCGCTTCCATCTACTTGAATTATTTCACCAATATCATCATCAGTAACCCGAATGCTTAA
ATCCACCTGAGAATTAGAATCCTTCTCTGATACAGGTATGTTGCTGGGTTCCTCTATATTTCTTGGTTGC
TTTACAGAATCACATCCATACATCCTATTTTTAAGAATATGAAGCTGAATATCAGTCACGTGCTGGTGGA
GAGCCCCATGAGGGCTTGTGGAGAGGGACTCATCATGCAGATTTTGAGCCATGCTAGCTGAACCACTGAG
CACTGACTCCACATTAGAATTTGTTTGAGAGACCTGTGGAGAAAATACAACACCTGGAAGACTGATATAG
TGAGAACTTTCCTGATGACACAACAAAGCTTCAGGCACGATTTTATGCTCATTTCCAGGAGATACAAGTA
TATCACTGGTGGCATTTTCTAAGTGTTTCCTATCTACTGGCCCAA
