>Addgene plasmid #67096 | pCellFree_G03 GTF2A1L | addgene partial sequence | sequence record 121320 | EGFP-N 5'-CGTCGCCGTCCAGCTCGACCAG-3'
CCTTGCTTGTGCCGTGGTGATGGTGGTGATGGTGGTGACCAGAGGTGCCCATGGTTTCACTTACGTGTTT
AATGTCTTTACAGACTTTATACATTACTGTCATGGTTAAATAAAATAAAATAAAATAAAATAAAATAAAA
TAAAATAAAATAAAATAAAATAAAATAAACTTAAGATGTCCCTATAGTGAGTCGTATTAGACGTCAGGTG
GCACTTTTCGGGGAAATGTGCGCGGAACCCCTATTTGTTTATTTTTCTAAATACATTCAAATATGTATCC
GCTCATGAGACAATAACCCTGATAAATGCTTCAATAATATTGAAAAAGGAAGAGTATGAGTATTCAACAT
TTCCGTGTCGCCCTTATTCCCTTTTTTGCGGCATTTTGCCTTCCTGTTTTTGCTCACCCAGAAACGCTGG
TGAAAGTAAAAGATGCTGAAGATCAGTTGGGTGCACGAGTGGGTTACATCGAACTGGATCTCAACAGCGG
TAAGATCCTTGAGAGTTTTCGCCCCGAAGAACGTTTTCCAATGATGAGCACTTTTAAAGTTCTGCTATGT
GGCGCGGTATTATCCCGTATTGACGCCGGGCAAGAGCAACTCGGTCGCCGCATACACTATTCTCAGAATG
ACTTGGTTGAGTACTCACCAGTCACAGAAAAGCATCTTACGGATGGCATGACAGTAAGAGAATTATGCAG
TGCTGCCATAACCATGAGTGATAACACTGCGGCCAACTTACTTCTGACAACGATCGGAGGACCGAAGGAG
CTAACCGCTTTTTTGCACAACATGGGGGATCATGTAACTCGCCTTGATCGTTGGGAACCGGAGCTGAATG
AAGCCATACCAAACGACGAGCGTGACACCACGATGCCTGTAGCAATGGCAACAACGTTGCGCAAACTATT
AACTGGCGAACTACTTACTCTAGCTTCCCCGGCAACAATTAATAGACTGGATGGA
